>Addgene plasmid #192934 | pShuttle-PRL.Cre | addgene full sequence | sequence record 379406 | Addgene NGS Result
CTTTCCTGCGTTATCCCCTGATTCTGTGGATAACCGTATTACCGCCTTTGAGTGAGCTGATACCGCTCGC
CGCAGCCGAACGACCGAGCGCAGCGAGTCAGTGAGCGAGGAAGCGGAAGAGCGCCCAATACGCAAACCGC
CTCTCCCCGCGCGTTGGCCGATTCATTAATGCAGCTGGCACGACAGGTTTCCCGACTGGAAAGCGGGCAG
TGAGCGCAACGCAATTAATACGCGTACCGCTAGCCAGGAAGAGTTTGTAGAAACGCAAAAAGGCCATCCG
TCAGGATGGCCTTCTGCTTAGTTTGATGCCTGGCAGTTTATGGCGGGCGTCCTGCCCGCCACCCTCCGGG
CCGTTGCTTCACAACGTTCAAATCCGCTCCCGGCGGATTTGTCCTACTCAGGAGAGCGTTCACCGACAAA
CAACAGATAAAACGAAAGGCCCAGTCTTCCGACTGAGCCTTTCGTTTTATTTGATGCCTGGCAGTTCCCT
ACTCTCGCGTTAACGCTAGCATGGATGTTTTCCCAGTCACGACGTTGTAAAACGACGGCCAGTCTTAAGC
TCGGGCCCCAAATAATGATTTTATTTTGACTGATAGTGACCTGTTCGTTGCAACAAATTGATGAGCAATG
CTTTTTTATAATGCCAACTTTGTACAAAAAAGCAGGCACCATGGAGGCTGAGGGCCTATTTCCCATGATT
CCTTCATATTTGCATATACGATACAAGGCTGTTAGAGAGATAATTGGAATTAATTTGACTGTAAACACAA
AGATATTAGTACAAAATACGTGACGTAGAAAGTAATAATTTCTTGGGTAGTTTGCAGTTTTAAAATTATG
TTTTAAAATGGACTATCATATGCTTACCGTAACTTGAAAGTATTTCGATTTCTTGGCTTTATATATCTTG
TGGAAAGGACGAAACACCGCATAAGGTACCACCACGCTGGTTTTAGAGCTAGAAATAGCAAGTTAAAATA
AGGCTAGTCCGTTATCAACTTGAAAAAGTGGCACCGAGTCGGTGCTTTTTTGAGGGCCTATTTCCCATGA
TTCCTTCATATTTGCATATACGATACAAGGCTGTTAGAGAGATAATTGGAATTAATTTGACTGTAAACAC
AAAGATATTAGTACAAAATACGTGACGTAGAAAGTAATAATTTCTTGGGTAGTTTGCAGTTTTAAAATTA
TGTTTTAAAATGGACTATCATATGCTTACCGTAACTTGAAAGTATTTCGATTTCTTGGCTTTATATATCT
TGTGGAAAGGACGAAACACCGAACAGATTTGTCCTTCCCGGTTTTAGAGCTAGAAATAGCAAGTTAAAAT
AAGGCTAGTCCGTTATCAACTTGAAAAAGTGGCACCGAGTCGGTGCTTTTTTGAGGGCCTATTTCCCATG
ATTCCTTCATATTTGCATATACGATACAAGGCTGTTAGAGAGATAATTGGAATTAATTTGACTGTAAACA
CAAAGATATTAGTACAAAATACGTGACGTAGAAAGTAATAATTTCTTGGGTAGTTTGCAGTTTTAAAATT
ATGTTTTAAAATGGACTATCATATGCTTACCGTAACTTGAAAGTATTTCGATTTCTTGGCTTTATATATC
TTGTGGAAAGGACGAAACACCGCCCGTGAGTCGAGTTGGTGTGTTTTAGAGCTAGAAATAGCAAGTTAAA
ATAAGGCTAGTCCGTTATCAACTTGAAAAAGTGGCACCGAGTCGGTGCTTTTTTCCGCGTTACATAACTT
ACGGTAAATGGCCCGCCTGGCTGACCGCCCAACGACCCCCGCCCATTGACGTCAATAATGACGTATGTTC
CCATAGTAACGCCAATAGGGACTTTCCATTGACGTCAATGGGTGGAGTATTTACGGTAAACTGCCCACTT
GGCAGTACATCAAGTGTATCATATGCCAAGTACGCCCCCTATTGACGTCAATGACGGTAAATGGCCCGCC
TGGCATTATGCCCAGTACATGACCTTATGGGACTTTCCTACTTGGCAGTACATCTACGTATTAGTCATCG
CTATTACCATGGTGATGCGGTTTTGGCAGTACATCAATGGGCGTGGATAGCGGTTTGACTCACGGGGATT
TCCAAGTCTCCACCCCATTGACGTCAATGGGAGTTTGTTTTGGCACCAAAATCAACGGGACTTTCCAAAA
TGTCGTAACAACTCCGCCCCATTGACGCAAATGGGCGGTAGGCGTGTACGGTGGGAGGTCTATATAAGCA
GAGCTCGTTTAGTGAACCGTCAGATCGCCTGGAGACGCCATCCACGCTGTTTTGACCTCCATAGAAGACA
CCGACTCTAGAGGATCTACCATGCCCAAGAAGAAGAGGAAGGTGTCCAATTTACTGACCGTACACCAAAA
TTTGCCTGCATTACCGGTCGATGCAACGAGTGATGAGGTTCGCAAGAACCTGATGGACATGTTCAGGGAT
CGCCAGGCGTTTTCTGAGCATACCTGGAAAATGCTTCAGTCCGTTTGCCGGTCGTGGGCGGCATGGTGTA
AGTTGAATAACCGGAAATGGTTTCCCGCAGAACCTGAAGATGTTCGCGATTATCTTCTATATCTTCAGGC
GCGCGGTCTGGCAGTAAAAACTATCCAGCAACATTTGGGCCAGCTAAACATGCTTCATCGTCGGTCCGGG
CTGCCACGACCAAGTGACAGCAATGCTGTTTCACTGGTTATGCGGCGGATCCGAAAAGAAAACGTTGATG
CCGGTGAACGTGCAAAACAGGCTCTAGCGTTCGAACGCACTGATTTCGACCAGGTTCGTTCACTCATGGA
AAATAGCGATCGCTGCCAGGATATACGTAATCTGGCATTTCTGGGGATTGCTTATAACACCCTGTTACGT
ATAGCCGAAATTGCCAGGATCAGGGTTAAAGATATCTCACGTACTGACGGTGGGAGAATGTTAATCCATA
TTGGCAGAACGAAAACGCTGGTTAGCACCGCAGGTGTAGAGAAGGCACTTAGCCTGGGGGTAACTAAACT
GGTCGAGCGATGGATTTCCGTCTCTGGTGTAGCTGATGATCCGAATAACTACCTGTTTTGCCGGGTCAGA
AAAAATGGTGTTGCCGCGCCATCTGCCACCAGCCAGCTATCAACTCGCGCCCTGGAAGGGATTTTTGAAG
CAACTCATCGATTGATTTACGGCGCTAAGGATGACTCTGGTCAGAGATACCTGGCCTGGTCTGGACACAG
TGCCCGTGTCGGAGCCGCGCGAGATATGGCCCGCGCTGGAGTTTCAATACCGGAGATCATGCAAGCTGGT
GGCTGGACCAATGTAAATATTGTCATGAACTATATCCGTAACCTGGATAGTGAAACAGGGGCAATGGTGC
GCCTGCTGGAAGATGGCGATTAGGGAATTCTAGAACCCAGCTTTCTTGTACAAAGTTGGCATTATAAGAA
AGCATTGCTTATCAATTTGTTGCAACGAACAGGTCACTATCAGTCAAAATAAAATCATTATTTGCCATCC
AGCTGATATCCCCTATAGTGAGTCGTATTACATGGTCATAGCTGTTTCCTGGCAGCTCTGGCCCGTGTCT
CAAAATCTCTGATGTTACATTGCACAAGATAAAAATATATCATCATGAACAATAAAACTGTCTGCTTACA
TAAACAGTAATACAAGGGGTGTTATGAGCCATATTCAACGGGAAACGTCGAGGCCGCGATTAAATTCCAA
CATGGATGCTGATTTATATGGGTATAAATGGGCTCGCGATAATGTCGGGCAATCAGGTGCGACAATCTAT
CGCTTGTATGGGAAGCCCGATGCGCCAGAGTTGTTTCTGAAACATGGCAAAGGTAGCGTTGCCAATGATG
TTACAGATGAGATGGTCAGACTAAACTGGCTGACGGAATTTATGCCTCTTCCGACCATCAAGCATTTTAT
CCGTACTCCTGATGATGCATGGTTACTCACCACTGCGATCCCCGGAAAAACAGCATTCCAGGTATTAGAA
GAATATCCTGATTCAGGTGAAAATATTGTTGATGCGCTGGCAGTGTTCCTGCGCCGGTTGCATTCGATTC
CTGTTTGTAATTGTCCTTTTAACAGCGATCGCGTATTTCGTCTCGCTCAGGCGCAATCACGAATGAATAA
CGGTTTGGTTGATGCGAGTGATTTTGATGACGAGCGTAATGGCTGGCCTGTTGAACAAGTCTGGAAAGAA
ATGCATAAACTTTTGCCATTCTCACCGGATTCAGTCGTCACTCATGGTGATTTCTCACTTGATAACCTTA
TTTTTGACGAGGGGAAATTAATAGGTTGTATTGATGTTGGACGAGTCGGAATCGCAGACCGATACCAGGA
TCTTGCCATCCTATGGAACTGCCTCGGTGAGTTTTCTCCTTCATTACAGAAACGGCTTTTTCAAAAATAT
GGTATTGATAATCCTGATATGAATAAATTGCAGTTTCATTTGATGCTCGATGAGTTTTTCTAATCAGAAT
TGGTTAATTGGTTGTAACACTGGCAGAGCATTACGCTGACTTGACGGGACGGCGCAAGCTCATGACCAAA
ATCCCTTAACGTGAGTTACGCGTCGTTCCACTGAGCGTCAGACCCCGTAGAAAAGATCAAAGGATCTTCT
TGAGATCCTTTTTTTCTGCGCGTAATCTGCTGCTTGCAAACAAAAAAACCACCGCTACCAGCGGTGGTTT
GTTTGCCGGATCAAGAGCTACCAACTCTTTTTCCGAAGGTAACTGGCTTCAGCAGAGCGCAGATACCAAA
TACTGTTCTTCTAGTGTAGCCGTAGTTAGGCCACCACTTCAAGAACTCTGTAGCACCGCCTACATACCTC
GCTCTGCTAATCCTGTTACCAGTGGCTGCTGCCAGTGGCGATAAGTCGTGTCTTACCGGGTTGGACTCAA
GACGATAGTTACCGGATAAGGCGCAGCGGTCGGGCTGAACGGGGGGTTCGTGCACACAGCCCAGCTTGGA
GCGAACGACCTACACCGAACTGAGATACCTACAGCGTGAGCTATGAGAAAGCGCCACGCTTCCCGAAGGG
AGAAAGGCGGACAGGTATCCGGTAAGCGGCAGGGTCGGAACAGGAGAGCGCACGAGGGAGCTTCCAGGGG
GAAACGCCTGGTATCTTTATAGTCCTGTCGGGTTTCGCCACCTCTGACTTGAGCGTCGATTTTTGTGATG
CTCGTCAGGGGGGCGGAGCCTATGGAAAAACGCCAGCAACGCGGCCTTTTTACGGTTCCTGGCCTTTTGC
TGGCCTTTTGCTCACATGTT
Features (pLannotate 1.2.2; 18 found; start..end, strand, type, name):
    121..213     +  CDS            lacI (fragment): lac repressor; lacI; The lac repressor binds to the lac operator to inhibit transcription in E. coli. This inhibition can be relieved by adding lactose or isopropyl-β-D-thiogalactopyranoside (IPTG).
    268..295     -  terminator     rrnB T2 terminator: transcription terminator T2 from the E. coli rrnB gene
    427..470     +  terminator     rrnB T1 terminator: Escherichia coli rrnB; transcription terminator T1 from the E. coli rrnB gene
    517..553     -  CDS            lacZα (fragment): LacZα fragment of β-galactosidase; lacZ fragment
    569..667     +  protein_bind   attL1: mutant version of attL; recombination site for the Gateway® LR reaction LR Clonase™
    680..920     +  promoter       U6 promoter: RNA polymerase III promoter for human U6 snRNA
    950..1025    +  misc_RNA       gRNA scaffold: guide RNA scaffold for the Streptococcus pyogenes CRISPR/Cas9 system
   1032..1272    +  promoter       U6 promoter: RNA polymerase III promoter for human U6 snRNA
   1301..1376    +  misc_RNA       gRNA scaffold: guide RNA scaffold for the Streptococcus pyogenes CRISPR/Cas9 system
   1383..1623    +  promoter       U6 promoter: RNA polymerase III promoter for human U6 snRNA
   1653..1728    +  misc_RNA       gRNA scaffold: guide RNA scaffold for the Streptococcus pyogenes CRISPR/Cas9 system
   1738..2041    +  enhancer       CMV enhancer: human cytomegalovirus immediate early enhancer
   2042..2245    +  promoter       CMV promoter: human cytomegalovirus (CMV) immediate early promoter
   2353..3383    +  CDS            Cre (fragment): site-specific recombinase Cre is a site-specific recombinase from bacteriophage P1. Recombination occurs at loxP sequences.
   3395..3494    -  protein_bind   attL2: mutant version of attL; recombination site for the Gateway® LR reaction LR Clonase™
   3512..3530    -  promoter       T7 promoter: promoter for bacteriophage T7 RNA polymerase
   3664..4473    +  CDS            KanR: aminoglycoside phosphotransferase; aph(3')-Ia; confers resistance to kanamycin in bacteria or G418 (Geneticin®) in eukaryotes
   4620..5208    +  rep_origin     ori: high-copy-number ColE1/pMB1/pBR322/pUC origin of replication
