[The description below was written by a language model from this plasmid's Addgene catalogue record and pLannotate feature annotations shown in this document.]
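Description:
pShuttle-PRL.Cre is a 5.3 kb Gateway-compatible entry (shuttle) plasmid built on the pShuttle.Cre backbone. It is propagated in E. coli using a high-copy ColE1/pUC-type origin and selected with kanamycin through the aph(3')-Ia resistance gene. The rrnB T1 and T2 terminators lie upstream of the cassette and insulate it from read-through transcription. The short lacI and lacZα fragments and the T7 promoter are backbone remnants with no evident role in the payload.

The payload lies between the attL1 and attL2 recombination sites, so the whole unit can be moved by an LR Clonase reaction into an attR-containing destination vector. The record does not name the destination vector or the eventual delivery vehicle. The cassette holds three tandem sgRNA expression units, each made of a human U6 RNA polymerase III promoter followed by a spacer position and the Streptococcus pyogenes Cas9 guide RNA scaffold. According to the catalogue entry, these guides target the mouse tumour suppressor genes Trp53, Rb1 and Rbl2 and were inserted by BsaI-based cloning that destroyed the sites. The order of the guides in the array is not specified.

Downstream of the sgRNA array, a CMV enhancer/promoter drives Cre recombinase. The annotation marks this coding sequence as a fragment match, and no polyadenylation signal is annotated within the cassette. No Cas9 is encoded, so the nuclease must be supplied separately. One plausible source, which the record does not state, is a Cre-activated Cas9 allele in the recipient animal. The associated publication concerns autochthonous mouse lung tumours induced by somatic CRISPR editing and monitored with a secreted luciferase. This fits use of the plasmid for combined knockout of the three genes together with Cre-dependent recombination of loxP-flanked alleles.
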