Addgene plasmid #192934: pShuttle-PRL.Cre
Purpose: pShuttle.Cre encoding sgRNAs targeting Trp53, Rb1 and Rbl2 genes
Depositing lab: Thorsten Stiewe. Depositing organization: Philipps-Universitaet Marburg. Publication: Monitoring autochthonous lung tumors induced by somatic CRISPR gene editing in mice using a secreted luciferase. Merle N, Elmshauser S, Strassheimer F, Wanzel M, Konig AM, Funk J, Neumann M, Kochhan K, Helmprobst F, Pagenstecher A, Nist A, Mernberger M, Schneider A, Braun T, Borggrefe T, Savai R, Timofeev O, Stiewe T. Mol Cancer. 2022 Oct 3;21(1):191. doi: 10.1186/s12943-022-01661-2. PubMed 36192757.
Backbone
  Vector backbone: pShuttle.Cre
  Backbone size w/o insert (bp): 4245
  Total vector size (bp): 5270
  Vector type: Gateway-compatible vector
Growth in bacteria
  Bacterial resistance: Kanamycin, 50 μg/mL
  Growth temperature: 37°C
  Growth strain: DH5alpha
  Copy number: Unknown
Gene/Insert
  Cloning method: Restriction Enzyme; 5′ cloning site BsaI (destroyed during cloning); 3′ cloning site BsaI (destroyed during cloning)
  Sequencing primers: 5′ GTAAAACGACGGCCAGT; 3′ CAGGAAACAGCTATGAC
Terms and licenses: Academic/Nonprofit Terms; Industry Terms: Not Available to Industry
How to cite: pShuttle-PRL.Cre was a gift from Thorsten Stiewe (Addgene plasmid # 192934 ; http://n2t.net/addgene:192934 ; RRID:Addgene_192934)
